Addgene plasmid #100581: AAEL003877-Cas9
Purpose: The promoter of AAEL003877 drive expression of Streptococcus pyogenes Cas9 gene in Aedes aegypti
Depositing lab: Omar Akbari. Depositing organization: University of California, Riverside. Publication: Germline Cas9 expression yields highly efficient genome engineering in a major worldwide disease vector, Aedes aegypti. Li M, Bui M, Yang T, Bowman CS, White BJ, Akbari OS. Proc Natl Acad Sci U S A. 2017 Nov 14. pii: 201711538. doi: 10.1073/pnas.1711538114. PubMed 29138316.
Backbone
  Vector backbone: PiggyBac
  Backbone size w/o insert (bp): 5246
  Total vector size (bp): 14141
  Vector type: Insect Expression, CRISPR
Growth in bacteria
  Bacterial resistance: Ampicillin, 100 μg/mL
  Growth temperature: 37°C
  Growth strain: DH5alpha
  Copy number: High Copy
Gene/Insert 1
  Gene/Insert name: AAEL003877-hspcas9-GFP
  Species: Aedes aegypti, Streptococcus pyogenes
  Insert size (bp): 7008
  Promoter: AAEL003877
  Tag / fusion protein: GFP (C terminal on insert)
  Cloning method: Gibson Cloning
  Sequencing primers: 5′ CGACGGTCACGGCGGGCATGTCGACGCGGCCGCTATCTTTACATGTAGCTTGTGCATTGAA; 3′ AAAAGTTGGTGGTGGGGAGGCCACCGAGTATGGGCGCGCCCCGGCCGTTAACTCGAATCG
Gene/Insert 2
  Gene/Insert name: Opie-dsRed
  Species: S. cerevisiae (budding yeast)
  Insert size (bp): 926
  Promoter: Opie2
  Tag / fusion protein: dsRED (C terminal on insert)
  Cloning method: Gibson Cloning
  Sequencing primers: 5′ CGATTCGAGTTAACGGCCGGGgcgcgcccatactcggtggcctcccca; 3′ AACATTGTCAGATCCGAGATCGGCCGGCCTAGAAGCTTTAAGATACATTGATGAGTTTGGAC
Terms and licenses: Academic/Nonprofit Terms; Industry Terms: Not Available to Industry
How to cite: AAEL003877-Cas9 was a gift from Omar Akbari (Addgene plasmid # 100581 ; http://n2t.net/addgene:100581 ; RRID:Addgene_100581)
