[The description below was written by a language model from this plasmid's Addgene catalogue record and pLannotate feature annotations shown in this document.]
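Description:
AAEL003877-Cas9 is a piggyBac transposon plasmid of about 14.1 kb for germline transformation of the mosquito Aedes aegypti, built to produce transgenic strains that express Streptococcus pyogenes Cas9. It is propagated in E. coli as a high-copy plasmid with a ColE1/pUC-type origin and an ampicillin resistance gene (bla). The annotated remnants of lacZα, the lac promoter and operator, and a pUC multiple cloning site reflect its pUC-derived bacterial backbone. The piggyBac terminal repeats themselves are not called in the automated feature table. However, the baculovirus FP25 fragments that are annotated likely correspond to the flanking sequence that usually accompanies piggyBac arms.

The main cassette places Cas9 under the promoter of the Aedes aegypti gene AAEL003877. The Cas9 coding sequence (annotated as contiguous N- and C-terminal portions) ends in a nucleoplasmin bipartite nuclear localization signal, and EGFP lies immediately downstream on the same strand, spanning the sequence origin. The catalogue lists GFP as a C-terminal tag, but the short gap between the NLS and EGFP is unannotated, so the record does not show whether this is a direct fusion or a linker or self-cleaving peptide. A second cassette uses the constitutive baculovirus OpIE-2 promoter to drive DsRed with an SV40 polyadenylation signal, giving a red fluorescent marker for identifying transgenic animals. The yeast species listed for this insert appears to be a catalogue error. A φC31 attB site is also present, which could allow site-specific integration. The associated publication title indicates that such strains supply Cas9 in the germline for efficient genome engineering in this disease vector.
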