Features (pLannotate 1.2.2; 25 found; start..end, strand, type, name):
    558..605     -  CDS            nucleoplasmin NLS: bipartite nuclear localization signal from nucleoplasmin
    606..3104    -  CDS            Cas9(C): C-terminal portion of Streptococcus pyogenes Cas9 (Zetsche et al., 2015)
   3105..4706    -  CDS            Cas9(N): N-terminal portion of Streptococcus pyogenes Cas9 (Zetsche et al., 2015)
   6421..6490    -  protein_bind   attB: attB site for the φC31 integrase (Groth et al., 2000) phage φC31 integrase
   7588..7791    -  CDS            FP (fragment): FP25_NPVAC - Experimental evidence at protein level: Swiss-Prot protein existence level 1. From Autographa californica nuclear polyhedrosis virus (AcMNPV).
   7818..8285    +  CDS            LEF-9 (fragment): LEF9_NPVAC - Experimental evidence at protein level: Swiss-Prot protein existence level 1. Component of the viral DNA-dependent RNA polymerase which is composed of four equimolar subunits of LEF-4, LEF-8, LEF-9, and p47. Plays an essential role in late and very late gene expression. From Autographa californica nuclear polyhedrosis virus (AcMNPV).
   8289..8443    +  CDS            lacZα (fragment): LacZα fragment of β-galactosidase; lacZ fragment
   8449..8548    -  misc_feature   bom (fragment): basis of mobility region from pBR322
   8650..8685    -  CDS            rop (fragment): Rop protein, which maintains plasmids at low copy number; rop
   8780..8884    +  promoter       AmpR promoter: bla
   8885..9745    +  CDS            AmpR: β-lactamase; bla; confers resistance to ampicillin, carbenicillin, and related antibiotics
   9916..10504   +  rep_origin     ori: high-copy-number ColE1/pMB1/pBR322/pUC origin of replication
  10687..10779   +  CDS            lacI (fragment): lac repressor; lacI; The lac repressor binds to the lac operator to inhibit transcription in E. coli. This inhibition can be relieved by adding lactose or isopropyl-β-D-thiogalactopyranoside (IPTG).
  10792..10813   +  protein_bind   CAP binding site: CAP binding activates transcription in the presence of cAMP. E. coli catabolite activator protein
  10828..10858   +  promoter       lac promoter: promoter for the E. coli lac operon
  10862..10884   +  protein_bind   lac operator (fragment): The lac repressor binds to the lac operator to inhibit transcription in E. coli. This inhibition can be relieved by adding lactose or isopropyl-β-D-thiogalactopyranoside (IPTG). lac repressor encoded by lacI
  10915..10953   +  misc_feature   MCS (fragment): pUC18/19 multiple cloning site
  10946..11086   -  CDS            FP (fragment): FP25_NPVAC - Experimental evidence at protein level: Swiss-Prot protein existence level 1. From Autographa californica nuclear polyhedrosis virus (AcMNPV).
  11789..11910   -  polyA_signal   SV40 poly(A) signal: SV40 polyadenylation signal
  11933..12016   -  CDS            large T antigen (fragment): large T antigen from SV40 (simian virus 40)
  12024..12704   -  CDS            DsRed1: wild-type DsRed mammalian codon-optimized
  12705..12770   -  CDS            IE2 (fragment): VIE2_NPVOP - Protein inferred from homology: Swiss-Prot protein existence level 3. RING-finger E3 ubiquitin ligase that plays an important regulatory role during the initial stages of infection. Migrates to specific nuclear foci early in infection supposely to prepare the sites for viral replication by targeting and ubiquitinating host proteins. From Orgyia pseudotsugata multicapsid polyhedrosis virus (OpMNPV).
  12784..13244   -  promoter       OpIE-2 promoter (fragment): immediate-early gene 2 from the Orgyia pseudotsugata multicapsid nucleopolyhedrovirus; strong constitutive baculovirus promoter for insect cell expression
  13147..13911   +  CDS            P74 (fragment): PIF0_NPVAC - Experimental evidence at protein level: Swiss-Prot protein existence level 1. Plays an essential role for oral infectivity of occlusion- derived virus (ODV) and functions also in host midgut attachment and fusion by binding to a specific host receptor. From Autographa californica nuclear polyhedrosis virus (AcMNPV).
  13939..503     -  CDS            EGFP (across the origin): the original enhanced GFP (Yang et al., 1996) mammalian codon-optimized
>Addgene plasmid #100581 | AAEL003877-Cas9 | addgene full sequence | sequence record 194325 | Addgene NGS Result
ATCTTGAAGTTCACCTTGATGCCGTTCTTCTGCTTGTCGGCCATGATATAGACGTTGTGGCTGTTGTAGT
TGTACTCCAGCTTGTGCCCCAGGATGTTGCCGTCCTCCTTGAAGTCGATGCCCTTCAGCTCGATGCGGTT
CACCAGGGTGTCGCCCTCGAACTTCACCTCGGCGCGGGTCTTGTAGTTGCCGTCGTCCTTGAAGAAGATG
GTGCGCTCCTGGACGTAGCCTTCGGGCATGGCGGACTTGAAGAAGTCGTGCTGCTTCATGTGGTCGGGGT
AGCGGCTGAAGCACTGCACGCCGTAGGTCAGGGTGGTCACGAGGGTGGGCCAGGGCACGGGCAGCTTGCT
GGTGGTGCAGATGAACTTCAGGGTCAGCTTGCCGTAGGTGGCATCGCCCTCGCCCTCGCCGGACACGCTG
AACTTGTGGCCGTTTACGTCGCCGTCCAGCTCGACCAGGATGGGCACCACCCCGGTGAACAGCTCCTCGC
CCTTGCTCACCATAGGGCCGGGATTCTCCTCCACGTCACCGCATGTTAGAAGACTTCCTCTGCCCTCCTT
TTTCTTTTTTGCCTGGCCGGCCTTTTTCGTGGCCGCCGGCCTTTTGTCGCCTCCCAGCTGAGACAGGTCG
ATCCGTGTCTCGTACAGGCCGGTGATGCTCTGGTGGATCAGGGTGGCGTCCAGCACCTCTTTGGTGCTGG
TGTACCTCTTCCGGTCGATGGTGGTGTCAAAGTACTTGAAGGCGGCAGGGGCTCCCAGATTGGTCAGGGT
AAACAGGTGGATGATATTCTCGGCCTGCTCTCTGATGGGCTTATCCCGGTGCTTGTTGTAGGCGGACAGC
ACTTTGTCCAGATTAGCGTCGGCCAGGATCACTCTCTTGGAGAACTCGCTGATCTGCTCGATGATCTCGT
CCAGGTAGTGCTTGTGCTGTTCCACAAACAGCTGTTTCTGCTCATTATCCTCGGGGGAGCCCTTCAGCTT
CTCATAGTGGCTGGCCAGGTACAGGAAGTTCACATATTTGGAGGGCAGGGCCAGTTCGTTTCCCTTCTGC
AGTTCGCCGGCAGAGGCCAGCATTCTCTTCCGGCCGTTTTCCAGCTCGAACAGGGAGTACTTAGGCAGCT
TGATGATCAGGTCCTTTTTCACTTCTTTGTAGCCCTTGGCTTCCAGAAAGTCGATGGGATTCTTCTCGAA
GCTGCTTCTTTCCATGATGGTGATCCCCAGCAGCTCTTTCACACTCTTCAGTTTCTTGGACTTGCCCTTT
TCCACTTTGGCCACCACCAGCACAGAATAGGCCACGGTGGGGCTGTCGAAGCCGCCGTACTTCTTAGGGT
CCCAGTCCTTCTTTCTGGCGATCAGCTTATCGCTGTTCCTCTTGGGCAGGATAGACTCTTTGCTGAAGCC
GCCTGTCTGCACCTCGGTCTTTTTCACGATATTCACTTGGGGCATGCTCAGCACTTTCCGCACGGTGGCA
AAATCCCGGCCCTTATCCCACACGATCTCCCCGGTTTCGCCGTTTGTCTCGATCAGAGGCCGCTTCCGGA
TCTCGCCGTTGGCCAGGGTAATCTCGGTCTTGAAAAAGTTCATGATGTTGCTGTAGAAGAAGTACTTGGC
GGTAGCCTTGCCGATTTCCTGCTCGCTCTTGGCGATCATCTTCCGCACGTCGTACACCTTGTAGTCGCCG
TACACGAACTCGCTTTCCAGCTTAGGGTACTTTTTGATCAGGGCGGTTCCCACGACGGCGTTCAGGTAGG
CGTCGTGGGCGTGGTGGTAGTTGTTGATCTCGCGCACTTTGTAAAACTGGAAATCCTTCCGGAAATCGGA
CACCAGCTTGGACTTCAGGGTGATCACTTTCACTTCCCGGATCAGCTTGTCATTCTCGTCGTACTTAGTG
TTCATCCGGGAGTCCAGGATCTGTGCCACGTGCTTTGTGATCTGCCGGGTTTCCACCAGCTGTCTCTTGA
TGAAGCCGGCCTTATCCAGTTCGCTCAGGCCGCCTCTCTCGGCCTTGGTCAGATTGTCGAACTTTCTCTG
GGTAATCAGCTTGGCGTTCAGCAGCTGCCGCCAGTAGTTCTTCATCTTCTTCACGACCTCTTCGGAGGGC
ACGTTGTCGCTCTTGCCCCGGTTCTTGTCGCTTCTGGTCAGCACCTTGTTGTCGATGGAGTCGTCCTTCA
GAAAGCTCTGAGGCACGATATGGTCCACATCGTAGTCGGACAGCCGGTTGATGTCCAGTTCCTGGTCCAC
GTACATATCCCGCCCATTCTGCAGGTAGTACAGGTACAGCTTCTCGTTCTGCAGCTGGGTGTTTTCCACG
GGGTGTTCTTTCAGGATCTGGCTGCCCAGCTCTTTGATGCCCTCTTCGATCCGCTTCATTCTCTCGCGGC
TGTTCTTCTGTCCCTTCTGGGTGGTCTGGTTCTCTCTGGCCATTTCGATCACGATGTTCTCGGGCTTGTG
CCGGCCCATCACTTTCACGAGCTCGTCCACCACCTTCACTGTCTGCAGGATGCCCTTCTTAATGGCGGGG
CTGCCGGCCAGATTGGCAATGTGCTCGTGCAGGCTATCGCCCTGGCCGGACACCTGGGCTTTCTGGATGT
CCTCTTTAAAGGTCAGGCTGTCGTCGTGGATCAGCTGCATGAAGTTTCTGTTGGCGAAGCCGTCGGACTT
CAGGAAATCCAGGATTGTCTTGCCGGACTGCTTGTCCCGGATGCCGTTGATCAGCTTCCGGCTCAGCCTG
CCCCAGCCGGTGTATCTCCGCCGCTTCAGCTGCTTCATCACTTTGTCGTCGAACAGGTGGGCATAGGTTT
TCAGCCGTTCCTCGATCATCTCTCTGTCCTCAAACAGTGTCAGGGTCAGCACGATATCTTCCAGAATGTC
CTCGTTTTCCTCATTGTCCAGGAAGTCCTTGTCCTTGATAATTTTCAGCAGATCGTGGTATGTGCCCAGG
GAGGCGTTGAACCGATCTTCCACGCCGGAGATTTCCACGGAGTCGAAGCACTCGATTTTCTTGAAGTAGT
CCTCTTTCAGCTGCTTCACGGTCACTTTCCGGTTGGTCTTGAACAGCAGGTCCACGATGGCCTTTTTCTG
CTCGCCGCTCAGGAAGGCGGGCTTTCTCATTCCCTCGGTCACGTATTTCACTTTGGTCAGCTCGTTATAC
ACGGTGAAGTACTCGTACAGCAGGCTGTGCTTGGGCAGCACCTTCTCGTTGGGCAGGTTCTTATCGAAGT
TGGTCATCCGCTCGATGAAGCTCTGGGCGGAAGCGCCCTTGTCCACCACTTCCTCGAAGTTCCAGGGGGT
GATGGTTTCCTCGCTCTTTCTGGTCATCCAGGCGAATCTGCTGTTTCCCCTGGCCAGAGGGCCCACGTAG
TAGGGGATGCGGAAGGTCAGGATCTTCTCGATCTTTTCCCGGTTGTCCTTCAGGAATGGGTAAAAATCTT
CCTGCCGCCGCAGAATGGCGTGCAGCTCTCCCAGGTGGATCTGGTGGGGGATGCTGCCGTTGTCGAAGGT
CCGCTGCTTCCGCAGCAGGTCCTCTCTGTTCAGCTTCACGAGCAGTTCCTCGGTGCCGTCCATCTTTTCC
AGGATGGGCTTGATGAACTTGTAGAACTCTTCCTGGCTGGCTCCGCCGTCAATGTAGCCGGCGTAGCCGT
TCTTGCTCTGGTCGAAGAAAATCTCTTTGTACTTCTCAGGCAGCTGCTGCCGCACGAGAGCTTTCAGCAG
GGTCAGGTCCTGGTGGTGCTCGTCGTATCTCTTGATCATAGAGGCGCTCAGGGGGGCCTTGGTGATCTCG
GTGTTCACTCTCAGGATGTCGCTCAGCAGGATGGCGTCGGACAGGTTCTTGGCGGCCAGAAACAGGTCGG
CGTACTGGTCGCCGATCTGGGCCAGCAGGTTGTCCAGGTCGTCGTCGTAGGTGTCCTTGCTCAGCTGCAG
TTTGGCATCCTCGGCCAGGTCGAAGTTGCTCTTGAAGTTGGGGGTCAGGCCCAGGCTCAGGGCAATCAGG
TTTCCGAACAGGCCATTCTTCTTCTCGCCGGGCAGCTGGGCGATCAGATTTTCCAGCCGTCTGCTCTTGC
TCAGTCTGGCAGACAGGATGGCCTTGGCGTCCACGCCGCTGGCGTTGATGGGGTTTTCCTCGAACAGCTG
GTTGTAGGTCTGCACCAGCTGGATGAACAGCTTGTCCACGTCGCTGTTGTCGGGGTTCAGGTCGCCCTCG
ATCAGGAAGTGGCCCCGGAACTTGATCATGTGGGCCAGGGCCAGATAGATCAGCCGCAGGTCGGCCTTGT
CGGTGCTGTCCACCAGTTTCTTTCTCAGGTGGTAGATGGTGGGGTACTTCTCGTGGTAGGCCACCTCGTC
CACGATGTTGCCGAAGATGGGGTGCCGCTCGTGCTTCTTATCCTCTTCCACCAGGAAGGACTCTTCCAGT
CTGTGGAAGAAGCTGTCGTCCACCTTGGCCATCTCGTTGCTGAAGATCTCTTGCAGATAGCAGATCCGGT
TCTTCCGTCTGGTGTATCTTCTTCTGGCGGTTCTCTTCAGCCGGGTGGCCTCGGCTGTTTCGCCGCTGTC
GAACAGCAGGGCTCCGATCAGGTTCTTCTTGATGCTGTGCCGGTCGGTGTTGCCCAGCACCTTGAATTTC
TTGCTGGGCACCTTGTACTCGTCGGTGATCACGGCCCAGCCCACAGAGTTGGTGCCGATGTCCAGGCCGA
TGCTGTACTTCTTGTCGGCTGCTGGGACTCCGTGGATACCGACCTTCCGCTTCTTCTTTGGGGCCATCTT
ATCGTCATCGTCTTTGTAATCAATATCATGATCCTTGTAGTCTCCGTCGTGGTCCTTATAGTCCATCTCG
AGATTCGTTGAAATCTCTGTTGAGCAGAAAAAGAAACGAGGAAACGCTTCAGTAATTGGTTGTGAAATGC
AAACTCTCATTTGATATTGATTCATTGCCTTTGGCTTCGAGCACGACACGACAGGTTTTAAACTTGTTTT
GCTTTGTCTGCGTTTGCAGTCGCAGGCCAAGTGAAAAATATACACTTGAAGGTGATGACGTCACAACAAC
GCCCTACTTTTTAGTGAAAAATTAACTTGTTTTCGACTTTGAACTACGTAGTTTGGAAATTGCGTATCTT
CAAGTTTTCACGATTTCCTCAAGGTTTTTCTCGATATGTGTTAATATTACCTTAATGGGTAATTATCACC
ACAATATTTAATTTTAGAAATATGGCGAATTCGCGCTTGCTCTAGAAATTTAATTCAATTAGCAGCGATG
ATTCAACGAAATATGATTATCGCCGTGAATCACAATTGGGTTTTATCAATGATGATGAAACTGCGTTGCA
AATTTTCACTAATCACTCAAAGCTCAATAGTCGCCATCTTGGAAAATAGTTTGCTCATTCAAAGACAAAG
GAATCATTCACCAAACTAGTTTTCGCTCATAGCTATAATTTCATCATTTAATTTACCTACCTTCACTAGA
AGATTCCCTTCACCGAAATGCACTTTCACAAATTTAATAGTAATTGTCCTTTGAACAAAGCTTTGTTCAC
TCTGAAATTTTCTCCTCTGGCTAATTGGATCACTCTTTTTCACTAGAGACTTCACTTCACTTGCACTGGC
ACTGCTTACTTGGACCGCGTAATGTTCACTCCACTAGGAAACGTATTCGATTGAGCTGGTTTTGCCTTTG
CAGGGGCGTTTTATAGACACTGCCGTAGTGGTGGTTGTACTTCTAGAAAATTTCTGCAATCCATTCATAC
ATATACCTCTGTTCGGTTGGATGGCTCTAAATCGATCGACTATGGGTACCATCCCTGTGTCTGAATGGAC
AGCAAAACGTGCTTGTGTCTGTTAGTCGTTCATTCTGTACCTTGAACGATGCAGTTCAACTTCTGGCAAA
GACGTCAATGTACCTACCATTCGTGTATATGGCATACAGAGAAAGATGTGCGAATGCCTTTTTCGATAGA
GAAAGGATTTCCTGATTTGATCGACAATTTCGGTAGCTATTCTTAGCTTCGAATGTAATCTGATAACCAA
ATCCAGAGACAAAGCAGTAATTTGGGAATTTCACTTGAATCATTCTAATTGTATCATTTGCTGTATTAGT
GCAGTCAGCAAAGTGACGTCAACCCTTCTAAATCGATATACTTCTGGGAAGCTTTCTTTCTTGTCTGGCT
CAGCTGGTGCCAAGGCAAATTATAATTGGATTCAATGCACAAGCTACATGTAAAGATAGCGGCCGCGTCG
ACATGCCCGCCGTGACCGTCGAGAACCCGCTGACGCTGCCCCGCGTATCCGCACCCGCCGACGCCGTCGC
ACGTCCCGTGCTCACCGTGACCACCGCGCCCAGCGGTTTCGAGGGCGAGGGCTTCCCGGTGCGCCGCGCG
TTCGCCGGGATCAACTACCGCCACCTCGACCCGTTCATCATGATGGACCAGATGGGTGAGGTGGAGTACG
CGCCCGGGGAGCCCAAGGGCACGCCCTGGCACCCGCACCGCGGCTTCGAGACCGTGACCTACATCGTCGA
CCTAGGACCCCGGGCGAGCTCGAATTAACCATTGTGGGAACCGTGCGATCAAACAAACGCGAGATACCGG
AAGTACTGAAAAACAGTCGCTCCAGGCCAGTGGGAACATCGATGTTTTGTTTTGACGGACCCCTTACTCT
CGTCTCATATAAACCGAAGCCAGCTAAGATGGTATACTTATTATCATCTTGTGATGAGGATGCTTCTATC
AACGAAAGTACCGGTAAACCGCAAATGGTTATGTATTATAATCAAACTAAAGGCGGAGTGGACACGCTAG
ACCAAATGTGTTCTGTGATGACCTGCAGTAGGAAGACGAATAGGTGGCCTATGGCATTATTGTACGGAAT
GATAAACATTGCCTGCATAAATTCTTTTATTATATACAGCCATAATGTCAGTAGCAAGGGAGAAAAGGTT
CAAAGTCGCAAAAAATTTATGAGAAACCTTTACATGAGCCTGACGTCATCGTTTATGCGTAAGCGTTTAG
AAGCTCCTACTTTGAAGAGATATTTGCGCGATAATATCTCTAATATTTTGCCAAATGAAGTGCCTGGTAC
ATCAGATGACAGTACTGAAGAGCCAGTAATGAAAAAACGTACTTACTGTACTTACTGCCCCTCTAAAATA
AGGCGAAAGGCAAATGCATCGTGCAAAAAATGCAAAAAAGTTATTTGTCGAGAGCATAATATTGATATGT
GCCAAAGTTGTTTCTGACTGACTAATAAGTATAATTTGTTTCTATTATGTATAAGTTAAGCTAATTACTT
ATTTTATAATACAACATGACTGTTTTTAAAGTACAAAATAAGTTTATTTTTGTAAAAGAGAGAATGTTTA
AAAGTTTTGTTACTTTATAGAAGAAATTTTGAGTTTTTGTTTTTTTTTAATAAATAAATAAACATAAATA
AATTGTTTGTTGAATTTATTATTAGTATGTAAGTGTAAATATAATAAAACTTAATATCTATTCAAATTAA
TAAATAAACCTCGATATACAGACCGATAAAACACATGCGTCAATTTTACGCATGATTATCTTTAACGTAC
GTCACAATATGATTATCTTTCTAGGGTTAAATAATAGTTTCTAATTTTTTTATTATTCAGCCTGCTGTCG
TGAATACCGTATATCTCAACGCTGTCTGTGAGATTGTCGTATTCTAGCCTTTTTAGTTTTTCGCTCATCG
ACTTGATATTGTCCGACACATTTTCGTCGATTTGCGTTTTGATCAAAGACTTGAGCAGAGACACGTTAAT
CAACTGTTCAAATTGATCCATATTAACGATATCAACCCGATGCGTATATGGTGCGTAAAATATATTTTTT
AACCCTCTTATACTTTGCACTCTGCGTTAATACGCGTTCGTGTACAGACGTAATCATGTTTTCTTTTTTG
GATAAAACTCCTACTGAGTTTGACCTCATATTAGACCCTCACAAGTTGCAAAACGTGGCATTTTTTACCA
ATGAAGAATTTAAAGTTATTTTAAAAAATTTCATCACAGATTTAAAGAAGAACCAAAAATTAAATTATTT
CAACAGTTTAATCGACCAGTTAATCAACGTGTACACAGACGCGTCGGCAAAAAACACGCAGCCCGACGTG
TTGGCTAAAATTATTAAATCAACTTGTGTTATAGTCACGGATTTGCCGTCCAACGTGTTCCTCAAAAAGT
TGAAGACCAACAAGTTTACGGACACTATTAATTATTTGATTTTGCCCCACTTCATTTTGTGGGATCACAA
TTTTGTTATATTTTTAAACAAAGCTTGGCACTGGCCGTCGTTTTACAACGTCGTGACTGGGAAAACCCTG
GCGTTACCCAACTTAATCGCCTTGCAGCACATCCCCCTTTCGCCAGCTGGCGTAATAGCGAAGAGGCCCG
CACCGATCGCCCTTCCCAACAGTTGCGCAGCCTGAATGGCGAATGGCGCCTGATGCGGTATTTTCTCCTT
ACGCATCTGTGCGGTATTTCACACCGCATATGGTGCACTCTCAGTACAATCTGCTCTGATGCCGCATAGT
TAAGCCAGCCCCGACACCCGCCAACACCCGCTGACGCGCCCTGACGGGCTTGTCTGCTCCCGGCATCCGC
TTACAGACAAGCTGTGACCGTCTCCGGGAGCTGCATGTGTCAGAGGTTTTCACCGTCATCACCGAAACGC
GCGAGACGAAAGGGCCTCGTGATACGCCTATTTTTATAGGTTAATGTCATGATAATAATGGTTTCTTAGA
CGTCAGGTGGCACTTTTCGGGGAAATGTGCGCGGAACCCCTATTTGTTTATTTTTCTAAATACATTCAAA
TATGTATCCGCTCATGAGACAATAACCCTGATAAATGCTTCAATAATATTGAAAAAGGAAGAGTATGAGT
ATTCAACATTTCCGTGTCGCCCTTATTCCCTTTTTTGCGGCATTTTGCCTTCCTGTTTTTGCTCACCCAG
AAACGCTGGTGAAAGTAAAAGATGCTGAAGATCAGTTGGGTGCACGAGTGGGTTACATCGAACTGGATCT
CAACAGCGGTAAGATCCTTGAGAGTTTTCGCCCCGAAGAACGTTTTCCAATGATGAGCACTTTTAAAGTT
CTGCTATGTGGCGCGGTATTATCCCGTATTGACGCCGGGCAAGAGCAACTCGGTCGCCGCATACACTATT
CTCAGAATGACTTGGTTGAGTACTCACCAGTCACAGAAAAGCATCTTACGGATGGCATGACAGTAAGAGA
ATTATGCAGTGCTGCCATAACCATGAGTGATAACACTGCGGCCAACTTACTTCTGACAACGATCGGAGGA
CCGAAGGAGCTAACCGCTTTTTTGCACAACATGGGGGATCATGTAACTCGCCTTGATCGTTGGGAACCGG
AGCTGAATGAAGCCATACCAAACGACGAGCGTGACACCACGATGCCTGTAGCAATGGCAACAACGTTGCG
CAAACTATTAACTGGCGAACTACTTACTCTAGCTTCCCGGCAACAATTAATAGACTGGATGGAGGCGGAT
AAAGTTGCAGGACCACTTCTGCGCTCGGCCCTTCCGGCTGGCTGGTTTATTGCTGATAAATCTGGAGCCG
GTGAGCGTGGGTCTCGCGGTATCATTGCAGCACTGGGGCCAGATGGTAAGCCCTCCCGTATCGTAGTTAT
CTACACGACGGGGAGTCAGGCAACTATGGATGAACGAAATAGACAGATCGCTGAGATAGGTGCCTCACTG
ATTAAGCATTGGTAACTGTCAGACCAAGTTTACTCATATATACTTTAGATTGATTTAAAACTTCATTTTT
AATTTAAAAGGATCTAGGTGAAGATCCTTTTTGATAATCTCATGACCAAAATCCCTTAACGTGAGTTTTC
GTTCCACTGAGCGTCAGACCCCGTAGAAAAGATCAAAGGATCTTCTTGAGATCCTTTTTTTCTGCGCGTA
ATCTGCTGCTTGCAAACAAAAAAACCACCGCTACCAGCGGTGGTTTGTTTGCCGGATCAAGAGCTACCAA
CTCTTTTTCCGAAGGTAACTGGCTTCAGCAGAGCGCAGATACCAAATACTGTTCTTCTAGTGTAGCCGTA
GTTAGGCCACCACTTCAAGAACTCTGTAGCACCGCCTACATACCTCGCTCTGCTAATCCTGTTACCAGTG
GCTGCTGCCAGTGGCGATAAGTCGTGTCTTACCGGGTTGGACTCAAGACGATAGTTACCGGATAAGGCGC
AGCGGTCGGGCTGAACGGGGGGTTCGTGCACACAGCCCAGCTTGGAGCGAACGACCTACACCGAACTGAG
ATACCTACAGCGTGAGCTATGAGAAAGCGCCACGCTTCCCGAAGGGAGAAAGGCGGACAGGTATCCGGTA
AGCGGCAGGGTCGGAACAGGAGAGCGCACGAGGGAGCTTCCAGGGGGAAACGCCTGGTATCTTTATAGTC
CTGTCGGGTTTCGCCACCTCTGACTTGAGCGTCGATTTTTGTGATGCTCGTCAGGGGGGCGGAGCCTATG
GAAAAACGCCAGCAACGCGGCCTTTTTACGGTTCCTGGCCTTTTGCTGGCCTTTTGCTCACATGTTCTTT
CCTGCGTTATCCCCTGATTCTGTGGATAACCGTATTACCGCCTTTGAGTGAGCTGATACCGCTCGCCGCA
GCCGAACGACCGAGCGCAGCGAGTCAGTGAGCGAGGAAGCGGAAGAGCGCCCAATACGCAAACCGCCTCT
CCCCGCGCGTTGGCCGATTCATTAATGCAGCTGGCACGACAGGTTTCCCGACTGGAAAGCGGGCAGTGAG
CGCAACGCAATTAATGTGAGTTAGCTCACTCATTAGGCACCCCAGGCTTTACACTTTATGCTTCCGGCTC
GTATGTTGTGTGGAATTGTGAGCGGATAACAATTTCACACAGGAAACAGCTATGACATGATTACGAATTC
GAGCTCGGTACCCGGGGATCCTCTAGAGTCGACGCTCGCGCGACTTGGTTTGCCATTCTTTAGCGCGCGT
CGCGTCACACAGCTTGGCCACAATGTGGTTTTTGTCAAACGAAGATTCTATGACGTGTTTAAAGTTTAGG
TCGAGTAAAGCGCAAATCTTTTTTAACCCTAGAAAGATAGTCTGCGTAAAATTGACGCATGCATTCTTGA
AATATTGCTCTCTCTTTCTAAATAGCGCGAATCCGTCGCTGTGCATTTAGGACATCTCAGTCGCCGCTTG
GAGCTCCCGTGAGGCGTGCTTGTCAATGCGGTAAGTGTCACTGATTTTGAACTATAACGACCGCGTGAGT
CAAAATGACGCATGATTATCTTTTACGTGACTTTTAAGATTTAACTCATACGATAATTATATTGTTATTT
CATGTTCTACTTACGTGATAACTTATTATATATATATTTTCTTGTTATAGATATCGTGACTAATATATAA
TAAAATGGGTAGTTCTTTAGACGATGAGCATATCCTCTCTGCTCTTCTGCAAAGCGATGACGAGCTTGTT
GGTGAGGATTCTGACAGTGAAATATCAGATCACGTAAGTGAAGATGACGTCCAGAGCGATACAGAAGAAG
CGTTTATAGATGAGGTACATGAAGTGCAGCCAACGTCAAGCGGTAGTGAAATATTAGACGAACAAAATGT
TATTGAACAACCAGGTTCTTCATTGGCTTCTAACAGAATCTTGACCTTGCCACAGAGGACTATTAGAGGT
AAGAATAAACATTGTTGGTCAACTTCAAAGTCCACGAGGCGTAGCCGAGTCTCTGCACTGAACATTGTCA
GATCCGAGATCGGCCGGCCTAGAAGCTTTAAGATACATTGATGAGTTTGGACAAACCACAACTAGAATGC
AGTGAAAAAAATGCTTTATTTGTGAAATTTGTGATGCTATTGCTTTATTTGTAACCATTATAAGCTGCAA
TAAACAAGTTAACAACAACAATTGCATTCATTTTATGTTTCAGGTTCAGGGGGAGGTGTGGGAGGTTTTT
TAAAGCAAGTAAAACCTCTACAAATGTGGTATGGCTGATTATGATCTAGAGTCCTACAGGAACAGGTGGT
GGCGGCCCTCGGTGCGCTCGTACTGCTCCACGATGGTGTAGTCCTCGTTGTGGGAGGTGATGTCCAGCTT
GGAGTCCACGTAGTAGTAGCCGGGCAGCTGCACGGGCTTCTTGGCCATGTAGATGGACTTGAACTCCACC
AGGTAGTGGCCGCCGTCCTTCAGCTTCAGGGCCTTGTGGATCTCGCCCTTCAGCACGCCGTCGCGGGGGT
ACAGGCGCTCGGTGGAGGCCTCCCAGCCCATGGTCTTCTTCTGCATTACGGGGCCGTCGGAGGGGAAGTT
CACGCCGATGAACTTCACCTTGTAGATGAAGCAGCCGTCCTGCAGGGAGGAGTCCTGGGTCACGGTCACC
ACGCCGCCGTCCTCGAAGTTCATCACGCGCTCCCACTTGAAGCCCTCGGGGAAGGACAGCTTCTTGTAGT
CGGGGATGTCGGCGGGGTGCTTCACGTACACCTTGGAGCCGTACTGGAACTGGGGGGACAGGATGTCCCA
GGCGAAGGGCAGGGGGCCGCCCTTGGTCACCTTCAGCTTCACGGTGTTGTGGCCCTCGTAGGGGCGGCCC
TCGCCCTCGCCCTCGATCTCGAACTCGTGGCCGTTCACGGTGCCCTCCATGCGCACCTTGAAGCGCATGA
ACTCCTTGATGACGTTCTTGGAGGAGCGCACCATCACCAGAGACAGGTTGCGGCGGCGGTTGGATGGCGT
GGGCGCGTTGGCGTTGTTGGACCGGCTCATGTTGTGTCGCTGTAACAGATGCTGTTCAACTGTGTTTACC
AGATCGTTGCGGGCTGTATTTATAGGCGCGATAAGCGGGACGGGCGCCTCGTGTCCGGTCACGCGCATGA
GATAACGCGCGGCTGATATGGAGGCGCGTCCTGTTCCGATAAGGAGTTGCGTCCGGCTGCGGTTAGCAAC
ACAGGAAGCTGGCGTCCTGTCACGATAAGACAACACTCGTCCGGTCCGATAATGTGATTCGTACGTGACA
GGACGCGACCCGATAAGGCCGGCCTACGTGACTGCCGACACGTACTTTTTTGCACTGCAAAAAGGTTCAA
TGTGTGGTAGTGTATTTGGAGCGTATACAACGGTGTAGACTATTTATGTAAAATAGTCTACGAAACGTAG
AGTTTGTACTATGTATGGGCCCGCGTGCAAAAGCGTGTTTTTTTGCAGTGCAAAAAAGTTGGTGGTGGGG
AGGCCACCGAGTATGGGCGCGCCCCGGCCGTTAACTCGAATCGCTATCCAAGCCAGCTCCATTGTCGGCA
TCGTGCTCATTCTATTGACGCTGGCAGATTTGGTTTTGGCGCTATGGGACCCGTTCGGTTACAACAACAT
GTTTCCGCGCGAGTTTCCCGACGACATGTCGCGCACGTTCCTGACTGCGTACTTTGAGAGTTTCGACAAC
ACCACGTCCAGAGAAATCATAGAGTTTATGCCCGAGTTCTTTTCGGAAATGGTCGAAACGGACGATGACG
CCACGTTTGAATCTCTATTTCATTTATTAGATTATGTGGCATCTTTAGAAGTTAATTCCGACGGCCAAAT
GTTAAACTTGGAGGAGGGTGATGAAATTGAGGATTTTGACGAATCTACTTTGGTGGGGCAAGCGTTAGCC
ACTAGCTCGCTATACACTCGCATGGAGTTTATGCAGTACACGTTTAGGCAAAACACACTATTGTCTATGA
ACAAAGAAAACAACAATTTTAATCAAATAATCATGGGTTTATTTGCAACAAACACAATTGTGGCGTTTAC
AGCATTTGTTATACACACAGAACTCATATTTTTTATATTTTTCGTAATCTTCCTAATGATCACATTTTAT
TACATAATCAAAGAATCGTACGAATATTATAAAACAATTGATTTGTTATTTTAAAAACGATTCATTCTAG
TTAATTAATTACTTGTACAGCTCGTCCATGCCGAGAGTGATCCCGGCGGCGGTCACGAACTCCAGCAGGA
CCATGTGATCGCGCTTCTCGTTGGGGTCTTTGCTCAGGGCGGACTGGGTGCTCAGGTAGTGGTTGTCGGG
CAGCAGCACGGGGCCGTCGCCGATGGGGGTGTTCTGCTGGTAGTGGTCGGCGAGCTGCACGCTGCCGTCC
TCGATGTTGTGGCGG
